>Addgene plasmid #162104 | pEpicVector3mC_Puro-T2A-mCherry-VSVg-ProtC-FLAG | addgene full sequence | sequence record 318262 | Addgene NGS Result
GGCTCCGGTGCCCGTCAGTGGGCAGAGCGCACATCGCCCACAGTCCCCGAGAAGTTGGGGGGAGGGGTCG
GCAATTGAACCGGTGCCTAGAGAAGGTGGCGCGGGGTAAACTGGGAAAGTGATGTCGTGTACTGGCTCCG
CCTTTTTCCCGAGGGTGGGGGAGAACCGTATATAAGTGCAGTAGTCGCCGTGAACGTTCTTTTTCGCAAC
GGGTTTGCCGCCAGAACACAGGTAAGTGCCGTGTGTGGTTCCCGCGGGCCTGGCCTCTTTACGGGTTATG
GCCCTTGCGTGCCTTGAATTACTTCCACCTGGCTGCAGTACGTGATTCTTGATCCCGAGCTTCGGGTTGG
AAGTGGGTGGGAGAGTTCGAGGCCTTGCGCTTAAGGAGCCCCTTCGCCTCGTGCTTGAGTTGAGGCCTGG
CCTGGGCGCTGGGGCCGCCGCGTGCGAATCTGGTGGCACCTTCGCGCCTGTCTCGCTGCTTTCGATAAGT
CTCTAGCCATTTAAAATTTTTGATGACCTGCTGCGACGCTTTTTTTCTGGCAAGATAGTCTTGTAAATGC
GGGCCAAGATCTGCACACTGGTATTTCGGTTTTTGGGGCCGCGGGCGGCGACGGGGCCCGTGCGTCCCAG
CGCACATGTTCGGCGAGGCGGGGCCTGCGAGCGCGGCCACCGAGAATCGGACGGGGGTAGTCTCAAGCTG
GCCGGCCTGCTCTGGTGCCTGGTCTCGCGCCGCCGTGTATCGCCCCGCCCTGGGCGGCAAGGCTGGCCCG
GTCGGCACCAGTTGCGTGAGCGGAAAGATGGCCGCTTCCCGGCCCTGCTGCAGGGAGCTCAAAATGGAGG
ACGCGGCGCTCGGGAGAGCGGGCGGGTGAGTCACCCACACAAAGGAAAAGGGCCTTTCCGTCCTCAGCCG
TCGCTTCATGTGACTCCACGGAGTACCGGGCGCCGTCCAGGCACCTCGATTAGTTCTCGAGCTTTTGGAG
TACGTCGTCTTTAGGTTGGGGGGAGGGGTTTTATGCGATGGAGTTTCCCCACACTGAGTGGGTGGAGACT
GAAGTTAGGCCAGCTTGGCACTTGATGTAATTCTCCTTGGAATTTGCCCTTTTTGAGTTTGGATCTTGGT
TCATTCTCAAGCCTCAGACAGTGGTTCAAAGTTTTTTTCTTCCATTTCAGGTGTCGTGACAAGTTTGTAC
AAAAAAGCAGGCTGCCACCATGACCGAGTACAAGCCCACGGTGCGCCTCGCCACCCGCGACGACGTCCCC
AGGGCCGTACGCACCCTCGCCGCCGCGTTCGCCGACTACCCCGCCACGCGCCACACCGTCGATCCGGACC
GCCACATCGAGCGGGTCACCGAGCTGCAAGAACTCTTCCTCACGCGCGTCGGGCTCGACATCGGCAAGGT
GTGGGTCGCGGACGACGGCGCCGCGGTGGCGGTCTGGACCACGCCGGAGAGCGTCGAAGCGGGGGCGGTG
TTCGCCGAGATCGGCCCGCGCATGGCCGAGTTGAGCGGTTCCCGGCTGGCCGCGCAGCAACAGATGGAAG
GCCTCCTGGCGCCGCACCGGCCCAAGGAGCCCGCGTGGTTCCTGGCCACCGTCGGCGTCTCGCCCGACCA
CCAGGGCAAGGGTCTGGGCAGCGCCGTCGTGCTCCCCGGAGTGGAGGCGGCCGAGCGCGCCGGGGTGCCC
GCCTTCCTGGAGACCTCCGCGCCCCGCAACCTCCCCTTCTACGAGCGGCTCGGCTTCACCGTCACCGCCG
ACGTCGAGGTGCCCGAAGGACCGCGCACCTGGTGCATGACCCGCAAGCCCGGTGCCGGAAGCGGAGAGGG
CAGGGGAAGTCTTCTAACATGCGGGGACGTGGAGGAAAATCCCGGCCCCATGGTGAGCAAGGGCGAGGAG
GATAACATGGCCATCATCAAGGAGTTCATGCGCTTCAAGGTGCACATGGAGGGCTCCGTGAACGGCCACG
AGTTCGAGATCGAGGGCGAGGGCGAGGGCCGCCCCTACGAGGGCACCCAGACCGCCAAGCTGAAGGTGAC
CAAGGGTGGCCCCCTGCCCTTCGCCTGGGACATCCTGTCCCCTCAGTTCATGTACGGCTCCAAGGCCTAC
GTGAAGCACCCCGCCGACATCCCCGACTACTTGAAGCTGTCCTTCCCCGAGGGCTTCAAGTGGGAGCGCG
TGATGAACTTCGAGGACGGCGGCGTGGTGACCGTGACCCAGGACTCCTCCCTGCAGGACGGCGAGTTCAT
CTACAAGGTGAAGCTGCGCGGCACCAACTTCCCCTCCGACGGCCCCGTAATGCAGAAGAAGACCATGGGC
TGGGAGGCCTCCTCCGAGCGGATGTACCCCGAGGACGGCGCCCTGAAGGGCGAGATCAAGCAGAGGCTGA
AGCTGAAGGACGGCGGCCACTACGACGCTGAGGTCAAGACCACCTACAAGGCCAAGAAGCCCGTGCAGCT
GCCCGGCGCCTACAACGTCAACATCAAGTTGGACATCACCTCCCACAACGAGGACTACACCATCGTGGAA
CAGTACGAACGCGCCGAGGGCCGCCACTCCACCGGCGGCATGGACGAGCTGTACAAGGGTGGCAGCGGCG
GCGGCGGCTCTGGCGGCTACACCGACATCGAGATGAATCGTCTGGGCAAGGAAGATCAAGTTGATCCTCG
TCTGATCGACGGCAAGGACTACAAAGACGATGACGACAAGTAAACCCAGCTTTCTTGTACAAAGTGGTGA
TAATCGAATTCCGATAATCAACCTCTGGATTACAAAATTTGTGAAAGATTGACTGGTATTCTTAACTATG
TTGCTCCTTTTACGCTATGTGGATACGCTGCTTTAATGCCTTTGTATCATGCTATTGCTTCCCGTATGGC
TTTCATTTTCTCCTCCTTGTATAAATCCTGGTTGCTGTCTCTTTATGAGGAGTTGTGGCCCGTTGTCAGG
CAACGTGGCGTGGTGTGCACTGTGTTTGCTGACGCAACCCCCACTGGTTGGGGCATTGCCACCACCTGTC
AGCTCCTTTCCGGGACTTTCGCTTTCCCCCTCCCTATTGCCACGGCGGAACTCATCGCCGCCTGCCTTGC
CCGCTGCTGGACAGGGGCTCGGCTGTTGGGCACTGACAATTCCGTGGTGTTGTCGGGGAAGCTGACGTCC
TTTCCATGGCTGCTCGCCTGTGTTGCCACCTGGATTCTGCGCGGGACGTCCTTCTGCTACGTCCCTTCGG
CCCTCAATCCAGCGGACCTTCCTTCCCGCGGCCTGCTGCCGGCTCTGCGGCCTCTTCCGCGTCTTCGCCT
TCGCCCTCAGACGAGTCGGATCTCCCTTTGGGCCGCCTCCCCGCATCGGGAATTCCCGCGGTTCGCTTTA
AGACCAATGACTTACAAGGCAGCTGTAGATCTTAGCCACTTTTTAAAAGAAAAGGGGGGACTGGAAGGGC
TAATTCACTCCCAACGAAGACAAGATCTGCTTTTTGCTTGTACTGGGTCTCTCTGGTTAGACCAGATCTG
AGCCTGGGAGCTCTCTGGCTAACTAGGGAACCCACTGCTTAAGCCTCAATAAAGCTTGCCTTGAGTGCTT
CAAGTAGTGTGTGCCCGTCTGTTGTGTGACTCTGGTAACTAGAGATCCCTCAGACCCTTTTAGTCAGTGT
GGAAAATCTCTAGCAGTAGTAGTTCATGTCATCTTATTATTCAGTATTTATAACTTGCAAAGAAATGAAT
ATCAGAGAGTGAGAGGAACTTGTTTATTGCAGCTTATAATGGTTACAAATAAAGCAATAGCATCACAAAT
TTCACAAATAAAGCATTTTTTTCACTGCATTCTAGTTGTGGTTTGTCCAAACTCATCAATGTATCTTATC
ATGTCTGGCTCTAGCTATCCCGCCCCTAACTCCGCCCATCCCGCCCCTAACTCCGCCCAGTTCCGCCCAT
TCTCCGCCCCATGGCTGACTAATTTTTTTTATTTATGCAGAGGCCGAGGCCGCCTCGGCCTCTGAGCTAT
TCCAGAAGTAGTGAGGAGGCTTTTTTGGAGGCCTAGGGACGTACCCAATTCGCCCTATAGTGAGTCGTAT
TACGCGCGCTCACTGGCCGTCGTTTTACAACGTCGTGACTGGGAAAACCCTGGCGTTACCCAACTTAATC
GCCTTGCAGCACATCCCCCTTTCGCCAGCTGGCGTAATAGCGAAGAGGCCCGCACCGATCGCCCTTCCCA
ACAGTTGCGCAGCCTGAATGGCGAATGGG
[124 nt withheld, positions 4230-4353]
C
[91 nt withheld, positions 4355-4445]
A
[49 nt withheld, positions 4447-4495]
CCTTTGACGTTGGAGTCCACGTTCTTT
[37 nt withheld, positions 4523-4559]
ACCCTATCTCGGTCTATTCTTTTGATTTATAAGGGATTTTGCCGATTTCGGCCTATTGGTTAAAAAATGA
GCTGATTTAACAAAAATTTAACGCGAATTTTAACAAAATATTAACGCTTACAATTTAGGTGGCACTTTTC
GGGGAAATGTGCGCGGAACCCCTATTTGTTTATTTTTCTAAATACATTCAAATATGTATCCGCTCATGAG
ACAATAACCCTGATAAATGCTTCAATAATATTGAAAAAGGAAGAGTATGAGTATTCAACATTTCCGTGTC
GCCCTTATTCCCTTTTTTGCGGCATTTTGCCTTCCTGTTTTTGCTCACCCAGAAACGCTGGTGAAAGTAA
AAGATGCTGAAGATCAGTTGGGTGCACGAGTGGGTTACATCGAACTGGATCTCAACAGCGGTAAGATCCT
TGAGAGTTTTCGCCCCGAAGAACGTTTTCCAATGATGAGCACTTTTAAAGTTCTGCTATGTGGCGCGGTA
TTATCCCGTATTGACGCCGGGCAAGAGCAACTCGGTCGCCGCATACACTATTCTCAGAATGACTTGGTTG
AGTACTCACCAGTCACAGAAAAGCATCTTACGGATGGCATGACAGTAAGAGAATTATGCAGTGCTGCCAT
AACCATGAGTGATAACACTGCGGCCAACTTACTTCTGACAACGATCGGAGGACCGAAGGAGCTAACCGCT
TTTTTGCACAACATGGGGGATCATGTAACTCGCCTTGATCGTTGGGAACCGGAGCTGAATGAAGCCATAC
CAAACGACGAGCGTGACACCACGATGCCTGTAGCAATGGCAACAACGTTGCGCAAACTATTAACTGGCGA
ACTACTTACTCTAGCTTCCCGGCAACAATTAATAGACTGGATGGAGGCGGATAAAGTTGCAGGACCACTT
CTGCGCTCGGCCCTTCCGGCTGGCTGGTTTATTGCTGATAAATCTGGAGCCGGTGAGCGTGGGTCTCGCG
GTATCATTGCAGCACTGGGGCCAGATGGTAAGCCCTCCCGTATCGTAGTTATCTACACGACGGGGAGTCA
GGCAACTATGGATGAACGAAATAGACAGATCGCTGAGATAGGTGCCTCACTGATTAAGCATTGGTAACTG
TCAGACCAAGTTTACTCATATATACTTTAGATTGATTTAAAACTTCATTTTTAATTTAAAAGGATCTAGG
TGAAGATCCTTTTTGATAATCTCATGACCAAAATCCCTTAACGTGAGTTTTCGTTCCACTGAGCGTCAGA
CCCCGTAGAAAAGATCAAAGGATCTTCTTGAGATCCTTTTTTTCTGCGCGTAATCTGCTGCTTGCAAACA
AAAAAACCACCGCTACCAGCGGTGGTTTGTTTGCCGGATCAAGAGCTACCAACTCTTTTTCCGAAGGTAA
CTGGCTTCAGCAGAGCGCAGATACCAAATACTGTTCTTCTAGTGTAGCCGTAGTTAGGCCACCACTTCAA
GAACTCTGTAGCACCGCCTACATACCTCGCTCTGCTAATCCTGTTACCAGTGGCTGCTGCCAGTGGCGAT
AAGTCGTGTCTTACCGGGTTGGACTCAAGACGATAGTTACCGGATAAGGCGCAGCGGTCGGGCTGAACGG
GGGGTTCGTGCACACAGCCCAGCTTGGAGCGAACGACCTACACCGAACTGAGATACCTACAGCGTGAGCT
ATGAGAAAGCGCCACGCTTCCCGAAGAGAGAAAGGCGGACAGGTATCCGGTAAGCGGCAGGGTCGGAACA
GGAGAGCGCACGAGGGAGCTTCCAGGGGGAAACGCCTGGTATCTTTATAGTCCTGTCGGGTTTCGCCACC
TCTGACTTGAGCGTCGATTTTTGTGATGCTCGTCAGGGGGGCGGAGCCTATGGAAAAACGCCAGCAACGC
GGCCTTTTTACGGTTCCTGGCCTTTTGCTGGCCTTTTGCTCACATGTTCTTTCCTGCGTTATCCCCTGAT
TCTGTGGATAACCGTATTACCGCCTTTGAGTGAGCTGATACCGCTCGCCGCAGCCGAACGACCGAGCGCA
GCGAGTCAGTGAGCGAGGAAGCGGAAGAGCGCCCAATACGCAAACCGCCTCTCCCCGCGCGTTGGCCGAT
TCATTAATGCAGCTGGCACGACAGGTTTCCCGACTGGAAAGCGGGCAGTGAGCGCAACGCAATTAATGTG
AGTTAGCTCACTCATTAGGCACCCCAGGCTTTACACTTTATGCTTCCGGCTCGTATGTTGTGTGGAATTG
TGAGCGGATAACAATTTCACACAGGAAACAGCTATGACCATGATTACGCCAAGCGCGCAATTAACCCTCA
CTAAAGGGAACAAAAGCTGGAGCTGCAAGCTTAATGTAGTCTTATGCAATACTCTTGTAGTCTTGCAACA
TGGTAACGATGAGTTAGCAACATGCCTTACAAGGAGAGAAAAAGCACCGTGCATGCCGATTGGTGGAAGT
AAGGTGGTACGATCGTGCCTTATTAGGAAGGCAACAGACGGGTCTGACATGGATTGGACGAACCACTGAA
TTGCCGCATTGCAGAGATATTGTATTTAAGTGCCTAGCTCGATACATAAACGGGTCTCTCTGGTTAGACC
AGATCTGAGCCTGGGAGCTCTCTGGCTAACTAGGGAACCCACTGCTTAAGCCTCAATAAAGCTTGCCTTG
AGTGCTTCAAGTAGTGTGTGCCCGTCTGTTGTGTGACTCTGGTAACTAGAGATCCCTCAGACCCTTTTAG
TCAGTGTGGAAAATCTCTAGCAGTGGCGCCCGAACAGGGACTTGAAAGCGAAAGGGAAACCAGAGGAGCT
CTCTCGACGCAGGACTCGGCTTGCTGAAGCGCGCACGGCAAGAGGCGAGGGGCGGCGACTGGTGAGTACG
CCAAAAATTTTGACTAGCGGAGGCTAGAAGGAGAGAGATGGGTGCGAGAGCGTCAGTATTAAGCGGGGGA
GAATTAGATCGCGATGGGAAAAAATTCGGTTAAGGCCAGGGGGAAAGAAAAAATATAAATTAAAACATAT
AGTATGGGCAAGCAGGGAGCTAGAACGATTCGCAGTTAATCCTGGCCTGTTAGAAACATCAGAAGGCTGT
AGACAAATACTGGGACAGCTACAACCATCCCTTCAGACAGGATCAGAAGAACTTAGATCATTATATAATA
CAGTAGCAACCCTCTATTGTGTGCATCAAAGGATAGAGATAAAAGACACCAAGGAAGCTTTAGACAAGAT
AGAGGAAGAGCAAAACAAAAGTAAGACCACCGCACAGCAAGCGGCCGCTGATCTTCAGACCTGGAGGAGG
AGATATGAGGGACAATTGGAGAAGTGAATTATATAAATATAAAGTAGTAAAAATTGAACCATTAGGAGTA
GCACCCACCAAGGCAAAGAGAAGAGTGGTGCAGAGAGAAAAAAGAGCAGTGGGAATAGGAGCTTTGTTCC
TTGGGTTCTTGGGAGCAGCAGGAAGCACTATGGGCGCAGCGTCAATGACGCTGACGGTACAGGCCAGACA
ATTATTGTCTGGTATAGTGCAGCAGCAGAACAATTTGCTGAGGGCTATTGAGGCGCAACAGCATCTGTTG
CAACTCACAGTCTGGGGCATCAAGCAGCTCCAGGCAAGAATCCTGGCTGTGGAAAGATACCTAAAGGATC
AACAGCTCCTGGGGATTTGGGGTTGCTCTGGAAAACTCATTTGCACCACTGCTGTGCCTTGGAATGCTAG
TTGGAGTAATAAATCTCTGGAACAGATTTGGAATCACACGACCTGGATGGAGTGGGACAGAGAAATTAAC
AATTACACAAGCTTAATACACTCCTTAATTGAAGAATCGCAAAACCAGCAAGAAAAGAATGAACAAGAAT
TATTGGAATTAGATAAATGGGCAAGTTTGTGGAATTGGTTTAACATAACAAATTGGCTGTGGTATATAAA
ATTATTCATAATGATAGTAGGAGGCTTGGTAGGTTTAAGAATAGTTTTTGCTGTACTTTCTATAGTGAAT
AGAGTTAGGCAGGGATATTCACCATTATCGTTTCAGACCCACCTCCCAACCCCGAGGGGACCCGACAGGC
CCGAAGGAATAGAAGAAGAAGGTGGAGAGAGAGACAGAGACAGATCCATTCGATTAGTGAACGGATCTCG
ACGGTATCGCTAGCTTTTAAAAGAAAAGGGGGGATTGGGGGGTACAGTGCAGGGGAAAGAATAGTAGACA
TAATAGCAACAGACATACAAACTAAAGAATTACAAAAACAAATTACAAAAATTCAAAATTTTACTAGTGA
TTATCGGATCAACTTTGTATAGAAAAGTTG
Features (pLannotate 1.2.2; 33 found; start..end, strand, type, name):
     20..231     +  promoter       EF-1α core promoter: core promoter for human elongation factor EF-1α
    232..341     +  intron         EF-1α intron A (fragment): intron upstream of the start codon of human EF-1α
    967..1170    +  intron         EF-1α intron A: truncated intron upstream of the start codon of human EF-1α
   1179..1203    +  protein_bind   attB1: mutant version of attB; recombination site for the Gateway® BP reaction BP Clonase™
   1210..1806    +  CDS            PuroR (fragment): puromycin N-acetyltransferase; pac from Streptomyces; confers resistance to puromycin
   1816..1869    +  CDS            T2A: 2A peptide from Thosea asigna virus capsid protein Eukaryotic ribosomes fail to insert a peptide bond between the Gly and Pro residues, yielding separate polypeptides.
   1870..2577    +  CDS            mCherry: mCherry is a basic (constitutively fluorescent) red fluorescent protein published in 2004, derived from Discosoma sp.. It is reported to be a very rapidly-maturing monomer with low acid sensitivity.
   2673..2696    +  CDS            3xFLAG (fragment): three tandem FLAG® epitope tags
   2704..2728    -  protein_bind   attB2: mutant version of attB; recombination site for the Gateway® BP reaction BP Clonase™
   2746..3334    +  misc_feature   WPRE: woodchuck hepatitis virus posttranscriptional regulatory element
   3401..3420    +  misc_feature   cPPT/CTS (fragment): central polypurine tract and central termination sequence of HIV-1
   3422..3655    +  LTR            3' LTR (ΔU3): self-inactivating 3' long terminal repeat (LTR) from HIV-1
   3727..3848    +  polyA_signal   SV40 poly(A) signal: SV40 polyadenylation signal
   3888..4023    +  rep_origin     SV40 ori: SV40 origin of replication
   4044..4062    -  promoter       T7 promoter: promoter for bacteriophage T7 RNA polymerase
   4070..4225    +  CDS            lacZα (fragment): LacZα fragment of β-galactosidase; lacZ fragment
   4230..4658    +  rep_origin     f1 ori (sequence partly withheld): f1 bacteriophage origin of replication; arrow indicates direction of (+) strand synthesis
   4711..4815    +  promoter       AmpR promoter: bla
   4816..5676    +  CDS            AmpR: β-lactamase; bla; confers resistance to ampicillin, carbenicillin, and related antibiotics
   5847..6435    +  rep_origin     ori: high-copy-number ColE1/pMB1/pBR322/pUC origin of replication
   6618..6710    +  CDS            lacI (fragment): lac repressor; lacI; The lac repressor binds to the lac operator to inhibit transcription in E. coli. This inhibition can be relieved by adding lactose or isopropyl-β-D-thiogalactopyranoside (IPTG).
   6723..6744    +  protein_bind   CAP binding site: CAP binding activates transcription in the presence of cAMP. E. coli catabolite activator protein
   6759..6789    +  promoter       lac promoter: promoter for the E. coli lac operon
   6797..6813    +  protein_bind   lac operator: The lac repressor binds to the lac operator to inhibit transcription in E. coli. This inhibition can be relieved by adding lactose or isopropyl-β-D-thiogalactopyranoside (IPTG). lac repressor encoded by lacI
   6858..6876    +  promoter       T3 promoter: promoter for bacteriophage T3 RNA polymerase
   6904..7130    +  promoter       RSV promoter: Rous sarcoma virus enhancer/promoter
   7131..7311    +  LTR            5' LTR (truncated): truncated 5' long terminal repeat (LTR) from HIV-1
   7358..7483    +  misc_feature   HIV-1 Ψ: packaging signal of human immunodeficiency virus type 1
   7467..7830    +  CDS            HIV-1 gag (fragment): gag protein from human immunodeficiency virus 1; gag
   7976..8209    +  misc_feature   RRE: The Rev response element (RRE) of HIV-1 allows for Rev-dependent mRNA export from the nucleus to the cytoplasm.
   8586..8686    +  CDS            Rev (fragment): human immunodeficiency virus 1 (HIV-1) Rev protein; rev; enhances nuclear export of unspliced and incompletely spliced viral mRNAs
   8704..8821    +  misc_feature   cPPT/CTS: central polypurine tract and central termination sequence of HIV-1
   8839..8859    +  protein_bind   attB4: mutant version of attB; core recombination site for the Gateway® BP reaction BP Clonase™
