[The description below was written by a language model from this plasmid's Addgene catalogue record and pLannotate feature annotations shown in this document.]
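Description:
pEpicVector3mC_Puro-T2A-mCherry-VSVg-ProtC-FLAG is a third-generation-style, self-inactivating HIV-1 lentiviral transfer plasmid built on a commercial pLV backbone. It is about 8.9 kb and is maintained in E. coli through a high-copy ColE1/pUC origin and ampicillin resistance (bla); an f1 origin, an SV40 origin and remnants of lac/T7/T3 cloning elements are also present in the backbone. The viral portion has an RSV promoter driving a truncated 5' LTR, followed by the Ψ packaging signal with a partial gag sequence, the RRE for Rev-dependent export of genomic RNA, and the cPPT/CTS. Downstream of the cargo are a WPRE that enhances transcript expression, a ΔU3 3' LTR that inactivates LTR promoter activity after integration, and an SV40 polyadenylation signal.

The cargo is a single EF1A-driven open reading frame (core promoter plus intron A sequences), flanked by Gateway attB sites left over from vector assembly. It encodes puromycin N-acetyltransferase, a T2A ribosome-skipping peptide, and mCherry carrying three C-terminal epitope tags, VSVg, ProtC and FLAG. Transduced mammalian cells therefore produce the selection marker and the tagged red fluorescent protein as separate polypeptides from one transcript. The automated annotation detects only the FLAG portion, but the unannotated stretch between mCherry and FLAG is consistent with the other two tags listed in the record.

The tag trio acts as a protein-level barcode. This plasmid is combination 6 of 20 in an mCherry-based set for spatial epitope barcoding, in which antibody detection of tag combinations in tissue distinguishes clonal populations, as applied to tumor patches.
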