Addgene plasmid #162104: pEpicVector3mC_Puro-T2A-mCherry-VSVg-ProtC-FLAG
Purpose: mCherry linked to 3 tags on the C-terminus as barcodes. Puromycin resistant.
Depositing lab: Julien Sage. Depositing organization: Stanford University. Publication: Spatial epitope barcoding reveals clonal tumor patch behaviors. Rovira-Clave X, Drainas AP, Jiang S, Bai Y, Baron M, Zhu B, Dallas AE, Lee MC, Chu TP, Holzem A, Ayyagari R, Bhattacharya D, McCaffrey EF, Greenwald NF, Markovic M, Coles GL, Angelo M, Bassik MC, Sage J, Nolan GP. Cancer Cell. 2022 Nov 14;40(11):1423-1439.e11. doi: 10.1016/j.ccell.2022.09.014. Epub 2022 Oct 13. PubMed 36240778.
Backbone
  Vector backbone: pLV
  Backbone manufacturer: Vectorbuilder
  Vector type: Lentiviral
  Selectable markers: Puromycin
Growth in bacteria
  Bacterial resistance: Ampicillin, 100 μg/mL
  Growth temperature: 37°C
  Growth strain: NEB Stable
  Copy number: High Copy
Gene/Insert
  Gene/Insert name: Puromycin resistant; mCherry linked to VSVg-ProtC-FLAG (alt name: mC-3-VPF)
  Species: Synthetic
  Mutation: WT
  Promoter: EF1A
  Tag / fusion protein: VSVg-ProtC-FLAG (C terminal on insert)
  Cloning method: Unknown
  Sequencing primers: 3′ aaaggagctgacaggtggtg
Terms and licenses: Academic/Nonprofit Terms; Industry Terms: Not Available to Industry
Depositor comments: #6 out of 20 mCherry tagged combinations . Please visit https://doi.org/10.1101/2021.06.29.449991 for bioRxiv preprint.
How to cite: pEpicVector3mC_Puro-T2A-mCherry-VSVg-ProtC-FLAG was a gift from Julien Sage (Addgene plasmid # 162104 ; http://n2t.net/addgene:162104 ; RRID:Addgene_162104)
